Addgene plasmid #76583: AK3 gRNA (BRDN0001147565)
Purpose: 3rd generation lentiviral gRNA plasmid targeting human AK3
Depositing lab: John Doench & David Root. Depositing organization: Broad Institute. Publication: Optimized sgRNA design to maximize activity and minimize off-target effects of CRISPR-Cas9. Doench JG, Fusi N, Sullender M, Hegde M, Vaimberg EW, Donovan KF, Smith I, Tothova Z, Wilen C, Orchard R, Virgin HW, Listgarten J, Root DE. Nat Biotechnol. 2016 Jan 18. doi: 10.1038/nbt.3437. PubMed 26780180.
Backbone
  Vector backbone: lentiGuide-Puro
  Backbone manufacturer: Zhang Lab (Addgene plasmid # 52963)
  Vector type: Mammalian Expression, Lentiviral, CRISPR
  Selectable markers: Puromycin
Growth in bacteria
  Bacterial resistance: Ampicillin, 100 μg/mL
  Growth temperature: 37°C
  Growth strain: DH5alpha
  Copy number: High Copy
Gene/Insert
  Gene/Insert name: AK3 (alt names: AK3; NM_001199852.1)
  gRNA/shRNA sequence: TGTAGTGATGCGCGACGACA
  Species: H. sapiens (human)
  Entrez Gene: AK3 (a.k.a. AK3L1, AK6, AKL3L, AKL3L1, FIX)
  Promoter: hU6
  Cloning method: Unknown
  Sequencing primers: 5′ U6-F; 3′ pS2-R
Terms and licenses: Academic/Nonprofit Terms; Industry Terms: Not Available to Industry
Depositor comments: The gRNA was designed to target the following Genbank reference sequence(s): NM_001199852.1,NM_016282.3. Note that this plasmid does NOT contain Cas9. It should be used in conjunction with lentiCas9-Blast (Addgene #52962) or otherwise with cell lines already expressing Cas9. Browse the full kinome gRNA library at http://www.addgene.org/pooled-library/broadgpp-human-kinome/ or visit http://www.broadinstitute.org/rnai/public/ for detailed protocols and information.
How to cite: AK3 gRNA (BRDN0001147565) was a gift from John Doench & David Root (Addgene plasmid # 76583 ; http://n2t.net/addgene:76583 ; RRID:Addgene_76583)
