[The description below was written by a language model from this plasmid's Addgene catalogue record and pLannotate feature annotations shown in this document.]
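Description:
AK3 gRNA (BRDN0001147565) is a third-generation lentiviral CRISPR guide plasmid built on the lentiGuide-Puro backbone, carrying a single guide RNA directed against human AK3 (adenylate kinase 3). It is one clone from a human kinome gRNA collection, and the guide was designed against two AK3 reference transcripts. In bacteria the 8.3 kb plasmid is maintained through a high-copy ColE1/pUC-type origin with ampicillin resistance (β-lactamase). An f1 origin, lac regulatory remnants and T7/T3 promoters are also present as backbone carry-over.

The lentiviral transfer cassette begins with an RSV promoter fused to a truncated HIV-1 5' LTR, which makes genomic RNA production Tat-independent. It continues through the Ψ packaging signal with a partial gag sequence, the Rev response element and a cPPT/CTS, and ends in a U3-deleted, self-inactivating 3' LTR followed by an SV40 polyadenylation signal. Between the LTRs sit two expression units. A human U6 RNA polymerase III promoter drives the AK3-targeting spacer joined to the Streptococcus pyogenes Cas9 guide scaffold. An EF-1α promoter with its intron A drives puromycin N-acetyltransferase, with a WPRE downstream to enhance transcript expression, allowing puromycin selection of transduced mammalian cells.

The plasmid does not encode Cas9, so it is meant to be used with a separate Cas9-expressing lentiviral vector or in cell lines that already express Cas9. It also needs packaging and envelope functions supplied in trans to make virus. Its typical use is stable delivery of the guide for Cas9-mediated disruption of AK3 in human cells. The cloning method is recorded as unknown.
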