Features (pLannotate 1.2.2; 29 found; start..end, strand, type, name):
     14..80      +  CDS            small t antigen (fragment): SV40 (simian virus 40) small t antigen
    106..317     +  promoter       EF-1α core promoter: core promoter for human elongation factor EF-1α
    318..1256    +  intron         EF-1α intron A: intron upstream of the start codon of human EF-1α
   1278..1877    +  CDS            PuroR (fragment): puromycin N-acetyltransferase; pac from Streptomyces; confers resistance to puromycin
   1893..2481    +  misc_feature   WPRE: woodchuck hepatitis virus posttranscriptional regulatory element
   2532..2551    +  misc_feature   cPPT/CTS (fragment): central polypurine tract and central termination sequence of HIV-1
   2553..2786    +  LTR            3' LTR (ΔU3): self-inactivating 3' long terminal repeat (LTR) from HIV-1
   2864..2985    +  polyA_signal   SV40 poly(A) signal: SV40 polyadenylation signal
   3025..3160    +  rep_origin     SV40 ori: SV40 origin of replication
   3181..3199    -  promoter       T7 promoter: promoter for bacteriophage T7 RNA polymerase
   3207..3362    +  CDS            lacZα (fragment): LacZα fragment of β-galactosidase; lacZ fragment
   3367..3795    +  rep_origin     f1 ori (sequence partly withheld): f1 bacteriophage origin of replication; arrow indicates direction of (+) strand synthesis
   3848..3952    +  promoter       AmpR promoter: bla
   3953..4813    +  CDS            AmpR: β-lactamase; bla; confers resistance to ampicillin, carbenicillin, and related antibiotics
   4984..5572    +  rep_origin     ori: high-copy-number ColE1/pMB1/pBR322/pUC origin of replication
   5755..5847    +  CDS            lacI (fragment): lac repressor; lacI; The lac repressor binds to the lac operator to inhibit transcription in E. coli. This inhibition can be relieved by adding lactose or isopropyl-β-D-thiogalactopyranoside (IPTG).
   5860..5881    +  protein_bind   CAP binding site: CAP binding activates transcription in the presence of cAMP. E. coli catabolite activator protein
   5896..5926    +  promoter       lac promoter: promoter for the E. coli lac operon
   5934..5950    +  protein_bind   lac operator: The lac repressor binds to the lac operator to inhibit transcription in E. coli. This inhibition can be relieved by adding lactose or isopropyl-β-D-thiogalactopyranoside (IPTG). lac repressor encoded by lacI
   5995..6013    +  promoter       T3 promoter: promoter for bacteriophage T3 RNA polymerase
   6041..6267    +  promoter       RSV promoter: Rous sarcoma virus enhancer/promoter
   6268..6448    +  LTR            5' LTR (truncated): truncated 5' long terminal repeat (LTR) from HIV-1
   6495..6620    +  misc_feature   HIV-1 Ψ: packaging signal of human immunodeficiency virus type 1
   6604..6967    +  CDS            HIV-1 gag (fragment): gag protein from human immunodeficiency virus 1; gag
   7113..7346    +  misc_feature   RRE: The Rev response element (RRE) of HIV-1 allows for Rev-dependent mRNA export from the nucleus to the cytoplasm.
   7723..7749    +  CDS            Rev (fragment): human immunodeficiency virus 1 (HIV-1) Rev protein; rev; enhances nuclear export of unspliced and incompletely spliced viral mRNAs
   7753..7993    +  promoter       U6 promoter: RNA polymerase III promoter for human U6 snRNA
   8023..8098    +  misc_RNA       gRNA scaffold: guide RNA scaffold for the Streptococcus pyogenes CRISPR/Cas9 system
   8154..8271    +  misc_feature   cPPT/CTS: central polypurine tract and central termination sequence of HIV-1
>Addgene plasmid #76583 | AK3 gRNA (BRDN0001147565) | addgene full sequence | sequence record 186114 | Addgene Assembled Sequence
CCCGGGTGCAAAGATGGATAAAGTTTTAAACAGAGAGGAATCTTTGCAGCTAATGGACCTTCTAGGTCTT
GAAAGGAGTGGGAATTGGCTCCGGTGCCCGTCAGTGGGCAGAGCGCACATCGCCCACAGTCCCCGAGAAG
TTGGGGGGAGGGGTCGGCAATTGATCCGGTGCCTAGAGAAGGTGGCGCGGGGTAAACTGGGAAAGTGATG
TCGTGTACTGGCTCCGCCTTTTTCCCGAGGGTGGGGGAGAACCGTATATAAGTGCAGTAGTCGCCGTGAA
CGTTCTTTTTCGCAACGGGTTTGCCGCCAGAACACAGGTAAGTGCCGTGTGTGGTTCCCGCGGGCCTGGC
CTCTTTACGGGTTATGGCCCTTGCGTGCCTTGAATTACTTCCACCTGGCTGCAGTACGTGATTCTTGATC
CCGAGCTTCGGGTTGGAAGTGGGTGGGAGAGTTCGAGGCCTTGCGCTTAAGGAGCCCCTTCGCCTCGTGC
TTGAGTTGAGGCCTGGCCTGGGCGCTGGGGCCGCCGCGTGCGAATCTGGTGGCACCTTCGCGCCTGTCTC
GCTGCTTTCGATAAGTCTCTAGCCATTTAAAATTTTTGATGACCTGCTGCGACGCTTTTTTTCTGGCAAG
ATAGTCTTGTAAATGCGGGCCAAGATCTGCACACTGGTATTTCGGTTTTTGGGGCCGCGGGCGGCGACGG
GGCCCGTGCGTCCCAGCGCACATGTTCGGCGAGGCGGGGCCTGCGAGCGCGGCCACCGAGAATCGGACGG
GGGTAGTCTCAAGCTGGCCGGCCTGCTCTGGTGCCTGGCCTCGCGCCGCCGTGTATCGCCCCGCCCTGGG
CGGCAAGGCTGGCCCGGTCGGCACCAGTTGCGTGAGCGGAAAGATGGCCGCTTCCCGGCCCTGCTGCAGG
GAGCTCAAAATGGAGGACGCGGCGCTCGGGAGAGCGGGCGGGTGAGTCACCCACACAAAGGAAAAGGGCC
TTTCCGTCCTCAGCCGTCGCTTCATGTGACTCCACGGAGTACCGGGCGCCGTCCAGGCACCTCGATTAGT
TCTCGAGCTTTTGGAGTACGTCGTCTTTAGGTTGGGGGGAGGGGTTTTATGCGATGGAGTTTCCCCACAC
TGAGTGGGTGGAGACTGAAGTTAGGCCAGCTTGGCACTTGATGTAATTCTCCTTGGAATTTGCCCTTTTT
GAGTTTGGATCTTGGTTCATTCTCAAGCCTCAGACAGTGGTTCAAAGTTTTTTTCTTCCATTTCAGGTGT
CGTGACGTACGGCCACCATGACCGAGTACAAGCCCACGGTGCGCCTCGCCACCCGCGACGACGTCCCCAG
GGCCGTACGCACCCTCGCCGCCGCGTTCGCCGACTACCCCGCCACGCGCCACACCGTCGATCCGGACCGC
CACATCGAGCGGGTCACCGAGCTGCAAGAACTCTTCCTCACGCGCGTCGGGCTCGACATCGGCAAGGTGT
GGGTCGCGGACGACGGCGCCGCCGTGGCGGTCTGGACCACGCCGGAGAGCGTCGAAGCGGGGGCGGTGTT
CGCCGAGATCGGCCCGCGCATGGCCGAGTTGAGCGGTTCCCGGCTGGCCGCGCAGCAACAGATGGAAGGC
CTCCTGGCGCCGCACCGGCCCAAGGAGCCCGCGTGGTTCCTGGCCACCGTCGGAGTCTCGCCCGACCACC
AGGGCAAGGGTCTGGGCAGCGCCGTCGTGCTCCCCGGAGTGGAGGCGGCCGAGCGCGCCGGGGTGCCCGC
CTTCCTGGAGACCTCCGCGCCCCGCAACCTCCCCTTCTACGAGCGGCTCGGCTTCACCGTCACCGCCGAC
GTCGAGGTGCCCGAAGGACCGCGCACCTGGTGCATGACCCGCAAGCCCGGTGCCTGAACGCGTTAAGTCG
ACAATCAACCTCTGGATTACAAAATTTGTGAAAGATTGACTGGTATTCTTAACTATGTTGCTCCTTTTAC
GCTATGTGGATACGCTGCTTTAATGCCTTTGTATCATGCTATTGCTTCCCGTATGGCTTTCATTTTCTCC
TCCTTGTATAAATCCTGGTTGCTGTCTCTTTATGAGGAGTTGTGGCCCGTTGTCAGGCAACGTGGCGTGG
TGTGCACTGTGTTTGCTGACGCAACCCCCACTGGTTGGGGCATTGCCACCACCTGTCAGCTCCTTTCCGG
GACTTTCGCTTTCCCCCTCCCTATTGCCACGGCGGAACTCATCGCCGCCTGCCTTGCCCGCTGCTGGACA
GGGGCTCGGCTGTTGGGCACTGACAATTCCGTGGTGTTGTCGGGGAAATCATCGTCCTTTCCTTGGCTGC
TCGCCTGTGTTGCCACCTGGATTCTGCGCGGGACGTCCTTCTGCTACGTCCCTTCGGCCCTCAATCCAGC
GGACCTTCCTTCCCGCGGCCTGCTGCCGGCTCTGCGGCCTCTTCCGCGTCTTCGCCTTCGCCCTCAGACG
AGTCGGATCTCCCTTTGGGCCGCCTCCCCGCGTCGACTTTAAGACCAATGACTTACAAGGCAGCTGTAGA
TCTTAGCCACTTTTTAAAAGAAAAGGGGGGACTGGAAGGGCTAATTCACTCCCAACGAAGACAAGATCTG
CTTTTTGCTTGTACTGGGTCTCTCTGGTTAGACCAGATCTGAGCCTGGGAGCTCTCTGGCTAACTAGGGA
ACCCACTGCTTAAGCCTCAATAAAGCTTGCCTTGAGTGCTTCAAGTAGTGTGTGCCCGTCTGTTGTGTGA
CTCTGGTAACTAGAGATCCCTCAGACCCTTTTAGTCAGTGTGGAAAATCTCTAGCAGTACGTATAGTAGT
TCATGTCATCTTATTATTCAGTATTTATAACTTGCAAAGAAATGAATATCAGAGAGTGAGAGGAACTTGT
TTATTGCAGCTTATAATGGTTACAAATAAAGCAATAGCATCACAAATTTCACAAATAAAGCATTTTTTTC
ACTGCATTCTAGTTGTGGTTTGTCCAAACTCATCAATGTATCTTATCATGTCTGGCTCTAGCTATCCCGC
CCCTAACTCCGCCCATCCCGCCCCTAACTCCGCCCAGTTCCGCCCATTCTCCGCCCCATGGCTGACTAAT
TTTTTTTATTTATGCAGAGGCCGAGGCCGCCTCGGCCTCTGAGCTATTCCAGAAGTAGTGAGGAGGCTTT
TTTGGAGGCCTAGGGACGTACCCAATTCGCCCTATAGTGAGTCGTATTACGCGCGCTCACTGGCCGTCGT
TTTACAACGTCGTGACTGGGAAAACCCTGGCGTTACCCAACTTAATCGCCTTGCAGCACATCCCCCTTTC
GCCAGCTGGCGTAATAGCGAAGAGGCCCGCACCGATCGCCCTTCCCAACAGTTGCGCAGCCTGAATGGCG
AATGGG
[124 nt withheld, positions 3367-3490]
C
[91 nt withheld, positions 3492-3582]
A
[49 nt withheld, positions 3584-3632]
CCTTTGACGTTGGAGTCCACGTTCTTT
[37 nt withheld, positions 3660-3696]
ACCCTATCTCGGTCTATTCTTTTGATTTATAAGGGATTTTGCCGATTTCGGCCTATTGGTTAAAAAATGA
GCTGATTTAACAAAAATTTAACGCGAATTTTAACAAAATATTAACGCTTACAATTTAGGTGGCACTTTTC
GGGGAAATGTGCGCGGAACCCCTATTTGTTTATTTTTCTAAATACATTCAAATATGTATCCGCTCATGAG
ACAATAACCCTGATAAATGCTTCAATAATATTGAAAAAGGAAGAGTATGAGTATTCAACATTTCCGTGTC
GCCCTTATTCCCTTTTTTGCGGCATTTTGCCTTCCTGTTTTTGCTCACCCAGAAACGCTGGTGAAAGTAA
AAGATGCTGAAGATCAGTTGGGTGCACGAGTGGGTTACATCGAACTGGATCTCAACAGCGGTAAGATCCT
TGAGAGTTTTCGCCCCGAAGAACGTTTTCCAATGATGAGCACTTTTAAAGTTCTGCTATGTGGCGCGGTA
TTATCCCGTATTGACGCCGGGCAAGAGCAACTCGGTCGCCGCATACACTATTCTCAGAATGACTTGGTTG
AGTACTCACCAGTCACAGAAAAGCATCTTACGGATGGCATGACAGTAAGAGAATTATGCAGTGCTGCCAT
AACCATGAGTGATAACACTGCGGCCAACTTACTTCTGACAACGATCGGAGGACCGAAGGAGCTAACCGCT
TTTTTGCACAACATGGGGGATCATGTAACTCGCCTTGATCGTTGGGAACCGGAGCTGAATGAAGCCATAC
CAAACGACGAGCGTGACACCACGATGCCTGTAGCAATGGCAACAACGTTGCGCAAACTATTAACTGGCGA
ACTACTTACTCTAGCTTCCCGGCAACAATTAATAGACTGGATGGAGGCGGATAAAGTTGCAGGACCACTT
CTGCGCTCGGCCCTTCCGGCTGGCTGGTTTATTGCTGATAAATCTGGAGCCGGTGAGCGTGGGTCTCGCG
GTATCATTGCAGCACTGGGGCCAGATGGTAAGCCCTCCCGTATCGTAGTTATCTACACGACGGGGAGTCA
GGCAACTATGGATGAACGAAATAGACAGATCGCTGAGATAGGTGCCTCACTGATTAAGCATTGGTAACTG
TCAGACCAAGTTTACTCATATATACTTTAGATTGATTTAAAACTTCATTTTTAATTTAAAAGGATCTAGG
TGAAGATCCTTTTTGATAATCTCATGACCAAAATCCCTTAACGTGAGTTTTCGTTCCACTGAGCGTCAGA
CCCCGTAGAAAAGATCAAAGGATCTTCTTGAGATCCTTTTTTTCTGCGCGTAATCTGCTGCTTGCAAACA
AAAAAACCACCGCTACCAGCGGTGGTTTGTTTGCCGGATCAAGAGCTACCAACTCTTTTTCCGAAGGTAA
CTGGCTTCAGCAGAGCGCAGATACCAAATACTGTTCTTCTAGTGTAGCCGTAGTTAGGCCACCACTTCAA
GAACTCTGTAGCACCGCCTACATACCTCGCTCTGCTAATCCTGTTACCAGTGGCTGCTGCCAGTGGCGAT
AAGTCGTGTCTTACCGGGTTGGACTCAAGACGATAGTTACCGGATAAGGCGCAGCGGTCGGGCTGAACGG
GGGGTTCGTGCACACAGCCCAGCTTGGAGCGAACGACCTACACCGAACTGAGATACCTACAGCGTGAGCT
ATGAGAAAGCGCCACGCTTCCCGAAGGGAGAAAGGCGGACAGGTATCCGGTAAGCGGCAGGGTCGGAACA
GGAGAGCGCACGAGGGAGCTTCCAGGGGGAAACGCCTGGTATCTTTATAGTCCTGTCGGGTTTCGCCACC
TCTGACTTGAGCGTCGATTTTTGTGATGCTCGTCAGGGGGGCGGAGCCTATGGAAAAACGCCAGCAACGC
GGCCTTTTTACGGTTCCTGGCCTTTTGCTGGCCTTTTGCTCACATGTTCTTTCCTGCGTTATCCCCTGAT
TCTGTGGATAACCGTATTACCGCCTTTGAGTGAGCTGATACCGCTCGCCGCAGCCGAACGACCGAGCGCA
GCGAGTCAGTGAGCGAGGAAGCGGAAGAGCGCCCAATACGCAAACCGCCTCTCCCCGCGCGTTGGCCGAT
TCATTAATGCAGCTGGCACGACAGGTTTCCCGACTGGAAAGCGGGCAGTGAGCGCAACGCAATTAATGTG
AGTTAGCTCACTCATTAGGCACCCCAGGCTTTACACTTTATGCTTCCGGCTCGTATGTTGTGTGGAATTG
TGAGCGGATAACAATTTCACACAGGAAACAGCTATGACCATGATTACGCCAAGCGCGCAATTAACCCTCA
CTAAAGGGAACAAAAGCTGGAGCTGCAAGCTTAATGTAGTCTTATGCAATACTCTTGTAGTCTTGCAACA
TGGTAACGATGAGTTAGCAACATGCCTTACAAGGAGAGAAAAAGCACCGTGCATGCCGATTGGTGGAAGT
AAGGTGGTACGATCGTGCCTTATTAGGAAGGCAACAGACGGGTCTGACATGGATTGGACGAACCACTGAA
TTGCCGCATTGCAGAGATATTGTATTTAAGTGCCTAGCTCGATACATAAACGGGTCTCTCTGGTTAGACC
AGATCTGAGCCTGGGAGCTCTCTGGCTAACTAGGGAACCCACTGCTTAAGCCTCAATAAAGCTTGCCTTG
AGTGCTTCAAGTAGTGTGTGCCCGTCTGTTGTGTGACTCTGGTAACTAGAGATCCCTCAGACCCTTTTAG
TCAGTGTGGAAAATCTCTAGCAGTGGCGCCCGAACAGGGACTTGAAAGCGAAAGGGAAACCAGAGGAGCT
CTCTCGACGCAGGACTCGGCTTGCTGAAGCGCGCACGGCAAGAGGCGAGGGGCGGCGACTGGTGAGTACG
CCAAAAATTTTGACTAGCGGAGGCTAGAAGGAGAGAGATGGGTGCGAGAGCGTCAGTATTAAGCGGGGGA
GAATTAGATCGCGATGGGAAAAAATTCGGTTAAGGCCAGGGGGAAAGAAAAAATATAAATTAAAACATAT
AGTATGGGCAAGCAGGGAGCTAGAACGATTCGCAGTTAATCCTGGCCTGTTAGAAACATCAGAAGGCTGT
AGACAAATACTGGGACAGCTACAACCATCCCTTCAGACAGGATCAGAAGAACTTAGATCATTATATAATA
CAGTAGCAACCCTCTATTGTGTGCATCAAAGGATAGAGATAAAAGACACCAAGGAAGCTTTAGACAAGAT
AGAGGAAGAGCAAAACAAAAGTAAGACCACCGCACAGCAAGCGGCCGCTGATCTTCAGACCTGGAGGAGG
AGATATGAGGGACAATTGGAGAAGTGAATTATATAAATATAAAGTAGTAAAAATTGAACCATTAGGAGTA
GCACCCACCAAGGCAAAGAGAAGAGTGGTGCAGAGAGAAAAAAGAGCAGTGGGAATAGGAGCTTTGTTCC
TTGGGTTCTTGGGAGCAGCAGGAAGCACTATGGGCGCAGCGTCAATGACGCTGACGGTACAGGCCAGACA
ATTATTGTCTGGTATAGTGCAGCAGCAGAACAATTTGCTGAGGGCTATTGAGGCGCAACAGCATCTGTTG
CAACTCACAGTCTGGGGCATCAAGCAGCTCCAGGCAAGAATCCTGGCTGTGGAAAGATACCTAAAGGATC
AACAGCTCCTGGGGATTTGGGGTTGCTCTGGAAAACTCATTTGCACCACTGCTGTGCCTTGGAATGCTAG
TTGGAGTAATAAATCTCTGGAACAGATTTGGAATCACACGACCTGGATGGAGTGGGACAGAGAAATTAAC
AATTACACAAGCTTAATACACTCCTTAATTGAAGAATCGCAAAACCAGCAAGAAAAGAATGAACAAGAAT
TATTGGAATTAGATAAATGGGCAAGTTTGTGGAATTGGTTTAACATAACAAATTGGCTGTGGTATATAAA
ATTATTCATAATGATAGTAGGAGGCTTGGTAGGTTTAAGAATAGTTTTTGCTGTACTTTCTATAGTGAAT
AGAGTTAGGCAGGGATATTCACCATTATCGTTTCAGACCCACCTCCCAACCCCGAGGGGACCCAGAGAGG
GCCTATTTCCCATGATTCCTTCATATTTGCATATACGATACAAGGCTGTTAGAGAGATAATTAGAATTAA
TTTGACTGTAAACACAAAGATATTAGTACAAAATACGTGACGTAGAAAGTAATAATTTCTTGGGTAGTTT
GCAGTTTTAAAATTATGTTTTAAAATGGACTATCATATGCTTACCGTAACTTGAAAGTATTTCGATTTCT
TGGCTTTATATATCTTGTGGAAAGGACGAAACACCGTGTAGTGATGCGCGACGACAGTTTTAGAGCTAGA
AATAGCAAGTTAAAATAAGGCTAGTCCGTTATCAACTTGAAAAAGTGGCACCGAGTCGGTGCTTTTTTAA
GCTTGGCGTAACTAGATCTTGAGACAAATGGCAGTATTCATCCACAATTTTAAAAGAAAAGGGGGGATTG
GGGGGTACAGTGCAGGGGAAAGAATAGTAGACATAATAGCAACAGACATACAAACTAAAGAATTACAAAA
ACAAATTACAAAAATTCAAAATTTTCGGGTTTATTACAGGGACAGCAGAGATCCACTTTGGCGCCGGCTC
GAGGGGG
