>Addgene plasmid #76583 | AK3 gRNA (BRDN0001147565) | depositor partial sequence | sequence record 144043 | Target Sequence
TGTAGTGATGCGCGACGACA
