>Addgene plasmid #76583 | AK3 gRNA (BRDN0001147565) | addgene partial sequence | sequence record 186113 | hU6-F
TAGAAAGTAATAATTTCTTGGGTAGTTTGCAGTTTTAAAATTATGTTTTAAAATGGACTATCATATGCTT
ACCGTAACTTGAAAGTATTTCGATTTCTTGGCTTTATATATCTTGTGGAAAGGACGAAACACCGTGTAGT
GATGCGCGACGACAGTTTTAGAGCTAGAAATAGCAAGTTAAAATAAGGCTAGTCCGTTATCAACTTGAAA
AAGTGGCACCGAGTCGGTGCTTTTTTAAGCTTGGCGTAACTAGATCTTGAGACAAATGGCAGTATTCATC
CACAATTTTAAAAGAAAAGGGGGGATTGGGGGGTACAGTGCAGGGGAAAGAATAGTAGACATAATAGCAA
CAGACATACAAACTAAAGAATTACAAAAACAAATTACAAAAATTCAAAATTTTCGGGTTTATTACAGGGA
CAGCAGAGATCCACTTTGGCGCCGGCTCGAGGGGGCCCGGGTGCAAAGATGGATAAAGTTTTAAACAGAG
AGGAATCTTTGCAGCTAATGGACCTTCTAGGTCTTGAAAGGAGTGGGAATTGGCTCCGGTGCCCGTCAGT
GGGCAGAGCG
